Addgene plasmid #196467: Grosbeak+6sub
Purpose: Expresses Na,K-ATPase (ATP1A1 and ATP1B1 in pFastBac Dual vector) in insect cells
Depositing lab: Susanne Dobler. Depositing organization: Universitaet Hamburg. Publication: Historical Contingency Shapes Toxin Resistance in a Specialist Avian Predator. Mohammadi S, Pradhan S, Hoffmann FG, Herrera-Álvarez S, Deng Y, Eacock A, Dobler S, Storz JF, Rowland HM. bioRxiv 2025.07.04.662692 10.1101/2025.07.04.662692.
Backbone
  Vector backbone: pFastBac Dual
  Backbone manufacturer: Thermo Fisher (Invitrogen)
  Backbone size w/o insert (bp): 5235
  Total vector size (bp): 9089
  Vector type: Insect Expression
Growth in bacteria
  Bacterial resistance: Ampicillin, 100 μg/mL
  Growth temperature: 37°C
  Growth strain: DH5alpha
  Copy number: Unknown
Gene/Insert 1
  Gene/Insert name: ATP1A1
  Species: Pheucticus melanocephalus
  Insert size (bp): 3078
  Promoter: PH
  Cloning method: Restriction Enzyme; 5′ cloning site unknown (unknown if destroyed); 3′ cloning site unknown (unknown if destroyed)
  Sequencing primers: 5′ ATTCCGGATTATTCATACCGTCCCACCATCG; 3′ GTGGTATGGCTGATTATGATCCTCTAGTACTTCTC
Gene/Insert 2
  Gene/Insert name: ATP1B1
  Species: Pheucticus melanocephalus
  Insert size (bp): 928
  Promoter: p10
  Cloning method: Restriction Enzyme; 5′ cloning site unknown (unknown if destroyed); 3′ cloning site unknown (unknown if destroyed)
  Sequencing primers: 5′ CGGGTTCCTTCCGGTATTGTCTCCTTC; 3′ ACGGACCTTTAATTCAACCCAACACAATATA
Resource information
  A portion of this plasmid was derived from a plasmid made by: GeneArt Gene Synthesis (Thermo Fisher Scientific)
Terms and licenses: Academic/Nonprofit Terms; Industry Terms: Not Available to Industry
How to cite: Grosbeak+6sub was a gift from Susanne Dobler (Addgene plasmid # 196467 ; http://n2t.net/addgene:196467 ; RRID:Addgene_196467)
