[The description below was written by a language model from this plasmid's Addgene catalogue record and pLannotate feature annotations shown in this document.]
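Description:
Grosbeak+6sub is a baculovirus donor plasmid built on the pFastBac Dual backbone for co-expressing the two subunits of the Na,K-ATPase of the black-headed grosbeak (Pheucticus melanocephalus) in insect cells. It is about 9.1 kb in total. In E. coli it replicates from a high-copy ColE1/pUC-type origin and is selected with ampicillin through the β-lactamase gene. An f1 origin is also present.

The payload sits between the Tn7R and Tn7L ends of a mini-Tn7 element, together with a gentamicin acetyltransferase marker driven by the Pc integron promoter. In the Bac-to-Bac system this arrangement lets the whole cassette transpose into a bacmid carrying the baculovirus genome, and the recombinant bacmid is then used to generate virus for infecting insect cells. Two strong late baculoviral promoters are placed back to back and point in opposite directions. The polyhedrin promoter drives ATP1A1, the catalytic alpha subunit, and this unit is terminated by the SV40 polyadenylation signal. The p10 promoter drives ATP1B1, the non-catalytic beta subunit that assembles with alpha and governs delivery of pumps to the plasma membrane, and this unit ends at the HSV TK polyadenylation signal. The automated annotation labels these reading frames by their closest sheep and chicken homologues, but the catalogue entry gives the grosbeak as the source species. No epitope tags are annotated.

The name suggests an alpha subunit carrying six substitutions, but the record does not list them. Part of the plasmid derives from commercially synthesised DNA. The associated study concerns toxin resistance in a specialist avian predator, so the construct is presumably used to produce recombinant pump protein for functional characterisation.
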