Features (pLannotate 1.2.2; 18 found; start..end, strand, type, name):
     81..97      +  CDS            lacZα (fragment): LacZα fragment of β-galactosidase; lacZ fragment
    102..556     +  rep_origin     f1 ori (sequence partly withheld): f1 bacteriophage origin of replication; arrow indicates direction of (+) strand synthesis
    582..686     +  promoter       AmpR promoter: bla
    687..1547    +  CDS            AmpR: β-lactamase; bla; confers resistance to ampicillin, carbenicillin, and related antibiotics
   1718..2306    +  rep_origin     ori: high-copy-number ColE1/pMB1/pBR322/pUC origin of replication
   2492..2543    -  misc_feature   bom (fragment): basis of mobility region from pBR322
   2611..2835    -  mobile_element Tn7R: mini-Tn7 element (right end of the Tn7 transposon) Tn7
   2902..3435    -  CDS            GmR: gentamycin acetyltransferase; aacC1; confers resistance to gentamycin
   3624..3652    -  promoter       Pc promoter: intI1 (promoter lies within the coding sequence); class 1 integron promoter
   3630..3989    -  CDS            YPR2_ECOLX (fragment): Protein predicted: Swiss-Prot protein existence level 4. From Escherichia coli.
   4160..4208    -  polyA_signal   HSV TK poly(A) signal: herpes simplex virus thymidine kinase polyadenylation signal (Cole and Stacy, 1985)
   4282..5196    -  CDS            ATP1B1: AT1B1_CHICK - Experimental evidence at protein level: Swiss-Prot protein existence level 1. This is the non-catalytic component of the active enzyme, which catalyzes the hydrolysis of ATP coupled with the exchange of Na(+) and K(+) ions across the plasma membrane. The beta subunit regulates, through assembly of alpha/beta heterodimers, the number of sodium pumps transported to the plasma membrane. From Gallus gallus (Chicken).
   5216..5325    -  promoter       p10 promoter: baculovirus promoter for expression in insect cells
   5349..5440    +  promoter       polyhedrin promoter: polh from Autographa californica; promoter for the baculovirus polyhedrin gene
   5483..8545    +  CDS            ATP1A1: AT1A1_SHEEP - Experimental evidence at protein level: Swiss-Prot protein existence level 1. This is the catalytic component of the active enzyme, which catalyzes the hydrolysis of ATP coupled with the exchange of sodium and potassium ions across the plasma membrane. This action creates the electrochemical gradient of sodium and potassium ions, providing the energy for active transport of various nutrients. From Ovis aries (Sheep).
   8572..8655    +  CDS            large T antigen (fragment): large T antigen from SV40 (simian virus 40)
   8678..8812    +  polyA_signal   SV40 poly(A) signal: SV40 polyadenylation signal
   8841..9006    -  mobile_element Tn7L: mini-Tn7 element (left end of the Tn7 transposon) Tn7
>Addgene plasmid #196467 | Grosbeak+6sub | addgene full sequence | sequence record 393037 | Addgene NGS Result
TTCTCTGTCACAGAATGAAAATTTTTCTGTCATCTCTTCGTTATTAATGTTTGTAATTGACTGAATATCA
ACGCTTATTTGCAGCCTGAATGGCGAATGGG
[124 nt withheld, positions 102-225]
C
[91 nt withheld, positions 227-317]
A
[49 nt withheld, positions 319-367]
CCTTTGACGTTGGAGTCCACGTTCTT
[37 nt withheld, positions 394-430]
ACCCTATCTCGGTCTATTCTTTTGATTTATAAGGGATTTTGCCGATTTCGGCCTATTGGTTAAAAAATGA
GCTGATTTAACAAAAATTTAACGCGAATTTTAACAAAATATTAACGCTTACAATTTAGGTGGCACTTTTC
GGGGAAATGTGCGCGGAACCCCTATTTGTTTATTTTTCTAAATACATTCAAATATGTATCCGCTCATGAG
ACAATAACCCTGATAAATGCTTCAATAATATTGAAAAAGGAAGAGTATGAGTATTCAACATTTCCGTGTC
GCCCTTATTCCCTTTTTTGCGGCATTTTGCCTTCCTGTTTTTGCTCACCCAGAAACGCTGGTGAAAGTAA
AAGATGCTGAAGATCAGTTGGGTGCACGAGTGGGTTACATCGAACTGGATCTCAACAGCGGTAAGATCCT
TGAGAGTTTTCGCCCCGAAGAACGTTTTCCAATGATGAGCACTTTTAAAGTTCTGCTATGTGGCGCGGTA
TTATCCCGTATTGACGCCGGGCAAGAGCAACTCGGTCGCCGCATACACTATTCTCAGAATGACTTGGTTG
AGTACTCACCAGTCACAGAAAAGCATCTTACGGATGGCATGACAGTAAGAGAATTATGCAGTGCTGCCAT
AACCATGAGTGATAACACTGCGGCCAACTTACTTCTGACAACGATCGGAGGACCGAAGGAGCTAACCGCT
TTTTTGCACAACATGGGGGATCATGTAACTCGCCTTGATCGTTGGGAACCGGAGCTGAATGAAGCCATAC
CAAACGACGAGCGTGACACCACGATGCCTGTAGCAATGGCAACAACGTTGCGCAAACTATTAACTGGCGA
ACTACTTACTCTAGCTTCCCGGCAACAATTAATAGACTGGATGGAGGCGGATAAAGTTGCAGGACCACTT
CTGCGCTCGGCCCTTCCGGCTGGCTGGTTTATTGCTGATAAATCTGGAGCCGGTGAGCGTGGGTCTCGCG
GTATCATTGCAGCACTGGGGCCAGATGGTAAGCCCTCCCGTATCGTAGTTATCTACACGACGGGGAGTCA
GGCAACTATGGATGAACGAAATAGACAGATCGCTGAGATAGGTGCCTCACTGATTAAGCATTGGTAACTG
TCAGACCAAGTTTACTCATATATACTTTAGATTGATTTAAAACTTCATTTTTAATTTAAAAGGATCTAGG
TGAAGATCCTTTTTGATAATCTCATGACCAAAATCCCTTAACGTGAGTTTTCGTTCCACTGAGCGTCAGA
CCCCGTAGAAAAGATCAAAGGATCTTCTTGAGATCCTTTTTTTCTGCGCGTAATCTGCTGCTTGCAAACA
AAAAAACCACCGCTACCAGCGGTGGTTTGTTTGCCGGATCAAGAGCTACCAACTCTTTTTCCGAAGGTAA
CTGGCTTCAGCAGAGCGCAGATACCAAATACTGTTCTTCTAGTGTAGCCGTAGTTAGGCCACCACTTCAA
GAACTCTGTAGCACCGCCTACATACCTCGCTCTGCTAATCCTGTTACCAGTGGCTGCTGCCAGTGGCGAT
AAGTCGTGTCTTACCGGGTTGGACTCAAGACGATAGTTACCGGATAAGGCGCAGCGGTCGGGCTGAACGG
GGGGTTCGTGCACACAGCCCAGCTTGGAGCGAACGACCTACACCGAACTGAGATACCTACAGCGTGAGCT
ATGAGAAAGCGCCACGCTTCCCGAAGGGAGAAAGGCGGACAGGTATCCGGTAAGCGGCAGGGTCGGAACA
GGAGAGCGCACGAGGGAGCTTCCAGGGGGAAACGCCTGGTATCTTTATAGTCCTGTCGGGTTTCGCCACC
TCTGACTTGAGCGTCGATTTTTGTGATGCTCGTCAGGGGGGCGGAGCCTATGGAAAAACGCCAGCAACGC
GGCCTTTTTACGGTTCCTGGCCTTTTGCTGGCCTTTTGCTCACATGTTCTTTCCTGCGTTATCCCCTGAT
TCTGTGGATAACCGTATTACCGCCTTTGAGTGAGCTGATACCGCTCGCCGCAGCCGAACGACCGAGCGCA
GCGAGTCAGTGAGCGAGGAAGCGGAAGAGCGCCTGATGCGGTATTTTCTCCTTACGCATCTGTGCGGTAT
TTCACACCGCATAGACCAGCCGCGTAACCTGGCAAAATCGGTTACGGTTGAGTAATAAATGGATGCCCTG
CGTAAGCGGGTGTGGGCGGACAATAAAGTCTTAAACTGAACAAAATAGATCTAAACTATGACAATAAAGT
CTTAAACTAGACAGAATAGTTGTAAACTGAAATCAGTCCAGTTATGCTGTGAAAAAGCATACTGGACTTT
TGTTATGGCTAAAGCAAACTCTTCATTTTCTGAAGTGCAAATTGCCCGTCGTATTAAAGAGGGGCGTGGC
CAAGGGCATGGTAAAGACTATATTCGCGGCGTTGTGACAATTTACCGAACAACTCCGCGGCCGGGAAGCC
GATCTCGGCTTGAACGAATTGTTAGGTGGCGGTACTTGGGTCGATATCAAAGTGCATCACTTCTTCCCGT
ATGCCCAACTTTGTATAGAGAGCCACTGCGGGATCGTCACCGTAATCTGCTTGCACGTAGATCACATAAG
CACCAAGCGCGTTGGCCTCATGCTTGAGGAGATTGATGAGCGCGGTGGCAATGCCCTGCCTCCGGTGCTC
GCCGGAGACTGCGAGATCATAGATATAGATCTCACTACGCGGCTGCTCAAACTTGGGCAGAACGTAAGCC
GCGAGAGCGCCAACAACCGCTTCTTGGTCGAAGGCAGCAAGCGCGATGAATGTCTTACTACGGAGCAAGT
TCCCGAGGTAATCGGAGTCCGGCTGATGTTGGGAGTAGGTGGCTACGTCTCCGAACTCACGACCGAAAAG
ATCAAGAGCAGCCCGCATGGATTTGACTTGGTCAGGGCCGAGCCTACATGTGCGAATGATGCCCATACTT
GAGCCACCTAACTTTGTTTTAGGGCGACTGCCCTGCTGCGTAACATCGTTGCTGCTGCGTAACATCGTTG
CTGCTCCATAACATCAAACATCGACCCACGGCGTAACGCGCTTGCTGCTTGGATGCCCGAGGCATAGACT
GTACAAAAAAACAGTCATAACAAGCCATGAAAACCGCCACTGCGCCGTTACCACCGCTGCGTTCGGTCAA
GGTTCTGGACCAGTTGCGTGAGCGCATACGCTACTTGCATTACAGTTTACGAACCGAACAGGCTTATGTC
AACTGGGTTCGTGCCTTCATCCGTTTCCACGGTGTGCGTCACCCGGCAACCTTGGGCAGCAGCGAAGTCG
AGGCATTTCTGTCCTGGCTGGCGAACGAGCGCAAGGTTTCGGTCTCCACGCATCGTCAGGCATTGGCGGC
CTTGCTGTTCTTCTACGGCAAGGTGCTGTGCACGGATCTGCCCTTGCTTCAGGAGATCGGTAGACCTCGG
CCGTCGCGGCGCTTGCCGGTGGTGCTGACCCCGGATGAAGTGGTTCGCATCCTCGGTTTTCTGGAAGGCG
AGCATCGTTTGTTCGCCCAGGACTCTAGCTATAGTTCTAGTGGTTGGCTACGTACCCGTAGTGGCTATGG
CAGGGCTTGCCGCCCCGACGTTGGCTGCGAGCCCTGGGCCTTCACCCGAACTTGGGGGTTGGGGTGGGGA
AAAGGAAGAAACGCGGGCGTATTGGTCCCAATGGGGTCTCGGTGGGGTATCGACAGAGTGCCAGCCCTGG
GACCGAACCCCGCGTTTATGAACAAACGACCCAACACCCGTGCGTTTTATTCTGTCTTTTTATTGCCGTC
ATAGCGCGGGTTCCTTCCGGTATTGTCTCCTTCCGTGTTTCAGTTAGCCTCCCCCATCTCCCGGTACCTT
AGGAGGACTTGATATCGAACTTGATGTCGAAGCGGCCCTGGAAACGGTCCTTGTCAGAGTAGATGATGTT
CTGGCCGTAAGCACGGCACTCGACACGCACTTCCACGTCGTAGGTCAGGTTGGTGAACTGCACAGCCACC
AGAGGTTGCAGGTAACGGGGCTGCAGCAGCTTTCCGTAGTAGGGGTAGTACTGCAGGCCGAAACCAGGGT
AACCGCCCATGCCGTAGTACTCGACGGTGCCGATCTTGTCAGCGTCCTCTTCACGCTTGGCCACGCAGTG
CACGGGGATCAAGTTGGGGTTGTACTTAGCCATCACTTCTGGAGGCAGGGACTCGTTGATGGGAGCCTCG
GGCTTGAAACCGATGATACGGTTCAGCTTGACCAGGATGCAAGGCTTGCCGTCCTTGTAACCGTAGGTGG
GGTCGTTGATACCGGAGCAGTTCTCGAGCCACTCGCGCTTGAACTTGCAGACTTTCTTCTGGCCCTGAGC
GTCGTTGTAGGGACCACGACCTTTGTACTCGGTAGGGGTGTCGCCGCAGTCCTCGAACACGATGTTCTCG
ATCTGCTGCTCGTCGGAGTAGTCGCGCAGGAAGTTGTCCAGGTTACGCACGTAGGGCTCGTAGGAACGAG
GGTCAGAAGCGGTGAAAGCGATCTCGGTCTTTTGCACCTGAGGCACTTGGGTCAGTCCAGGAGGAGCCAC
ACGGTCTTGGTACTTGGGCTCGAACTCGGACACGGTCAGCAGCATCACTTGGATGGTGCCGATGAAGATA
CCAGCCAGGCAACCGTAGAAGATCACGTAGAACAGCAGGATCTTGAACCAGGAACCACCGGTACGACCCA
GCAGCTCTTTCTTCTCGGAGTTCCAGATGAACTTCTTCCAGTTGCCGTCGCCGTCTTTAGCCTTGCCACG
AGCCATGATCAAGTCTTCGTCGAGTGATTGTAAATAAAATGTAATTTACAGTATAGTATTTTAATTAATA
TACAAATGATTTGATAATAATTCTTATTTAACTATAATATATTGTGTTGGGTTGAATTAAAGGTCCGTAT
ACTCCGGAATATTAATAGATCATGGAGATAATTAAAATGATAACCATCTCGCAAATAAATAAGTATTTTA
CTGTTTTCGTAACAGTTTTGTAATAAAAAAACCTATAAATATTCCGGATTATTCATACCGTCCCACCATC
GGGCGCGGATCCATGGGCAAAGGTGCTGGTCGTGATAAGTACGAGCCCACCGCTACCTCTGAGCACGGTG
GAAAGAAGAAAGGCAAGAAAGAACGCGACATGGACGAGCTGAAGAAAGAGGTGGTCATGGACGACCACAA
GCTGTCCCTGGACGAACTGCACCGTAAATACGGCACCGACCTGAACCGTGGACTGACCTCTGCTCGTGCT
GCTGAGATCTTGGCTCGTGACGGTCCCAACGCTCTGACCCCTCCTCCTACTACTCCCGAATGGATCAAGT
TCTGCCGTCAGCTGTTCGGTGGTTTCTCCCTGCTGCTGTGGATCGGTGCTATCCTGTGCTTCCTGGCTTA
CGCTATCGAGGCTGCTATGGAAGAGGAACCCAACAACGACAACCTGTACCTGGGTATCGTGCTGGCTGCT
GTCGTGATCGTGACCGGTTGCTTCTCTTACTACCAAGAGGCTAAGTCCTCCAAGATCATGGAATCCTTCA
AGAACCTGGTGCCTCAGCAGGCTCTGGTCGTGCGTAACGGCGAGAAGATGTCCATCAACGCTGAGGGTGT
CGTCGTGGGCGACCTGGTTGAAGTGAAAGGTGGCGACCGCATCCCCGCTGACCTGCGTATCATTTCCGCT
CACGGTTGCAAGGTGGACAACTCCTCTCTGACCGGCGAATCCGAGCCTCAGACTCGTTCTCCTGACTTCT
CCCACGAGAACCCTCTGGAAACCCGTAACATTGCTTTCTTCTCCACCAACTGCGTCGAGGGTACTGCTCA
CGGTATCGTGATCTCCACCGGCGACCGTACTGTGATGGGTCGTATCGCTTCCCTGGCTTCCGGACTGGAA
GGTGGCAAGACCCCTATCGCTATGGAAATCGAGCACTTCATCCACATCATTACCGGTGTCGCTGTGTTCC
TGGGCGTGTCCTTCTTCATCCTGTCTCTGATCCTCGAGTACACCTGGCTCGAGGCTGTGATCTTCCTGAT
CGGTATCATCGTGGCTAACGTGCCCGAGGGACTGCTGGCTACTGTGACTGTGTGCCTGACTCTGACCGCT
AAGCGTATGGCTCGCAAGAACTGCCTGGTCAAGAACTTGGAGGCTGTGGAAACCCTGGGTTCCACCTCCA
CCATCTGCTCCGACAAGACCGGTACTCTGACCCAGAACCGTATGACCGTGGCTCACATGTGGTTCGACAA
CCAGATCCACGAGGCTGACACCACCGAGAACCAGTCCGGTGCTTCCTTCGACAAGTCCTCCGCTACCTGG
ACCGCTCTGTCACGTATCGCTGGACTGTGCAACAGGGCTGTTTTCCAGGCTGGCCAAGAGAACGTGCCCA
TCCTGAAAAGAGCTGTGGCTGGCGACGCTTCCGAGTCCGCTTTGCTGAAGTGCATCGAGCTGTGCTGCGG
TTCCGTGAAGCAGATGCGTGAACGTTACCCCAAGGTGGTCGAGATCCCCTTCAACTCTACCAACAAGTAC
CAGCTGTCCATCCACAAGAACGCTAACCCCTCCGAGTCTCGTTACCTGCTGGTCATGAAGGGTGCTCCCG
AGCGTATCCTGGACCGTTGCTCTACCATCCTGATCCACGGCAAAGAGCAGCCTCTGGACGAGGAAATGAA
GGACGCTTTCCAGAACGCTTACCTGGAACTCGGTGGCCTGGGAGAACGTGTGCTGGGATTCTGCTACCTG
GCTCTGCCCGACGATCAGTTCCCTGAGGGATTCCAGTTCGACACCGACGACCTCAACTTCCCCGTGGACA
AGCTGTGCTTCGTGGGCCTGATGTCCATGATCGACCCTCCAAGAGCTGCTGTGCCAGACGCTGTTGGAAA
GTGCCGTTCCGCTGGTATCAAAGTGATCATGGTCACCGGCGATCACCCCATCACCGCTAAGGCTATCGCT
AAAGGCGTGGGTATCATCTCCGAGGGAAACGAGACTGTCGAGGATATCGCTGCTCGTCTGAACATCCCCG
TGTCTCAAGTGAACCCTCGTGACGCTAAGGCCTGCGTGGTGCACGGTTCTGACCTGAAGGACATGACCTC
CGAGCAGCTGGACGACATCCTGCTGCACCACACCGAGATCGTGTTCGCTCGTACATCCCCTCAGCAAAAG
CTGATCATCGTCGAGGGCTGCCAGCGTCAGGGTGCTATCGTTGCTGTTACTGGCGACGGTGTCAACGACT
CCCCTGCTCTGAAAAAGGCTGACATCGGAGTGGCTATGGGAATCGCTGGTTCCGACGTGTCCAAGCAGGC
TGCTGACATGATCCTGCTCGACGACAACTTCGCTTCCATCGTGACTGGTGTCGAGGAAGGTCGTCTGATC
TTCGACAACTTGAAGAAGTCGATCGCTTACACCCTGACCAGCAACATCCCTGAGATCACCCCTTTCTTGA
TCTTCATCATTGCGAACATCCCTCTGCCTCTGGGCACCGTGACCATCCTGTGCATCGACCTGGGTACTGA
CATGGTGCCCGCTATCTCCCTCGCTTACGAGCAGGCTGAGTCCGACATCATGAAGCGCCAGCCTCGTAAC
CCCAAGACCGACAAGCTGGTTAACGAGAGGCTGATCTCCATGGCTTACGGCCAGATCGGCATGATCCAGG
CTCTCGGTGGCTTCTTCACCTACTTCGTCATCATGGCTGAGAACGGTTTCTGGCCCTCTGGCCTGTTGGG
ACTGAGAGTGCAATGGGACGACCGTTGGATCAACGACGTCGAGGACTCCTACGGACAGCAGTGGACTTAC
GAACAGCGCAAGATCGTCGAGTTCACTTGCCACACCGCTTTCTTCGTGTCCATCGTGGTGGTGCAGTGGG
CTGACCTGATCATCTGCAAGACCCGTCGTAACTCCGTGTTCCAGCAGGGCATGAAGAACAAGATCCTCAT
CTTCGGCCTGTTCGAGGAAACCGCTCTGGCTGCTTTCCTGTCTTACTGCCCCGGCATGGATGTGGCTCTG
CGTATGTACCCTCTGAAGCTGACCTGGTGGTTCTGCGCTTTCCCCTACTCTCTGTTGATCTTCGTGTACG
ATGAAGTCCGCAAGCTCATCATCCGTCGCAACCCTGGTGGCTGGGTCGAGAAAGAGACTTACTACTAAAA
GCTTGTCGAGAAGTACTAGAGGATCATAATCAGCCATACCACATTTGTAGAGGTTTTACTTGCTTTAAAA
AACCTCCCACACCTCCCCCTGAACCTGAAACATAAAATGAATGCAATTGTTGTTGTTAACTTGTTTATTG
CAGCTTATAATGGTTACAAATAAAGCAATAGCATCACAAATTTCACAAATAAAGCATTTTTTTCACTGCA
TTCTAGTTGTGGTTTGTCCAAACTCATCAATGTATCTTATCATGTCTGGATCTGATCACTGCTTGAGCCT
AGGAGATCCGAACCAGATAAGTGAAATCTAGTTCCAAACTATTTTGTCATTTTTAATTTTCGTATTAGCT
TACGACGCTACACCCAGTTCCCATCTATTTTGTCACTCTTCCCTAAATAATCCTTAAAAACTCCATTTCC
ACCCCTCCCAGTTCCCAACTATTTTGTCCGCCCACAGCGGGGCATTTTTCTTCCTGTTATGTTTTTAATC
AAACATCCTGCCAACTCCATGTGACAAACCGTCATCTTCGGCTACTTT
